>Addgene plasmid #205715 | α-synuclein-3H | addgene full sequence | sequence record 420306 | Addgene NGS Result
CGTTACATAACTTACGGTAAATGGCCCGCCTGGCTGACCGCCCAACGACCCCCGCCCATTGACGTCAATA
ATGACGTATGTTCCCATAGTAACGCCAATAGGGACTTTCCATTGACGTCAATGGGTGGAGTATTTACGGT
AAACTGCCCACTTGGCAGTACATCAAGTGTATCATATGCCAAGTACGCCCCCTATTGACGTCAATGACGG
TAAATGGCCCGCCTGGCATTATGCCCAGTACATGACCTTATGGGACTTTCCTACTTGGCAGTACATCTAC
GTATTAGTCATCGCTATTACCATGGTGATGCGGTTTTGGCAGTACATCAATGGGCGTGGATAGCGGTTTG
ACTCACGGGGATTTCCAAGTCTCCACCCCATTGACGTCAATGGGAGTTTGTTTTGGCACCAAAATCAACG
GGACTTTCCAAAATGTCGTAACAACTCCGCCCCATTGACGCAAATGGGCGGTAGGCGTGTACGGTGGGAG
GTCTATATAAGCAGAGCTGGTTTAGTGAACCGTCAGATCCGCTAGCGCTACCGGACTCAGATCTCGAGCT
CAAGCTTCGAATTCTGCAGTCGACGGTACCGCGGGCCCGGGATCCACCGGTGCCACCATGGATGTATTCA
TGAAAGGACTTTCAAAGGCCAAGGAGGGAGTTGTGGCTGCTGCTGAGAAAACCAAACAGGGTGTGGCAGA
AGCAGCAGGAAAGACAAAAGAG
[192 nt withheld, positions 723-914]
TTGGGCAAGAATGAAGAAGGAGCCCCACAGGAAGGAATTCTGGAAGATATGCCTGTGGATCCTGACAATG
AGGCTTATGAAATGCCTTCTGAGGAAGGGTATCAAGACTACGAACCTGAAGCCGGGGGTAGTGGGGGAGG
GAGCGGTGGCGGTAGCGGAAACGAGGATGACATGAAAAAGCTGTATAAGCAAATGGTACAAGAATTGGAG
AAAGCCAGAGACAGGATGGAAAAGCTTTATAAGGAGATGGTGGAGCTCATACAGAAAGCGATCGAGCTCA
TGCGGAAAATTTTCCAAGAGGTGAAACAGGAGGTGGAAAGGGCCATAGAGGAAATGAAAAAGCTTTATGA
CGAGGCAAAAAAGAAAATCGAACAAATGATTCAGCAAATTAAACAAGGGGGAGACAAACAGAAGATGGAG
GAGTTGCTCAAAAGAGCAAAAGAGGAAATGAAGAAGGTTAAGGACAAAATGGAAAAGCTGCTGGAAAAGC
TGAAGCAGATCATGCAAGAGGCAAAGCAGAAGATGGAAAAGCTCCTCAAGCAACTCAAGGAGGAGATGAA
GAAGATGAAAGAGAAAATGGAAAAGCTTCTCAAGGAAATGAAGCAACGCATGGAAGAAGTGAAGAAAAAA
ATGGACGGCGATGATGAACTGCTTGAAAAGATCAAAAAGAATATCGACGATCTCAAAAAAATCGCCGAAG
ATCTGATAAAAAAAGCTGAGGAAAATATAAAGGAAGCCAAGAAAATTGCTGAACAGCTGGTCAAACGGGC
TAAGCAACTTATCGAAAAGGCGAAGCAGGTCGCAGAAGAACTCATTAAAAAAATTCTGCAGTTGATCGAG
AAAGCCAAAGAAATCGCGGAGAAGGTTTTGAAAGGACTGGAGCACCACCATCATCATCATTAAGCGGCCG
CGACTCTAGATCATAATCAGCCATACCACATTTGTAGAGGTTTTACTTGCTTTAAAAAACCTCCCACACC
TCCCCCTGAACCTGAAACATAAAATGAATGCAATTGTTGTTGTTAACTTGTTTATTGCAGCTTATAATGG
TTACAAATAAAGCAATAGCATCACAAATTTCACAAATAAAGCATTTTTTTCACTGCATTCTAGTTGTGGT
TTGTCCAAACTCATCAATGTATCTTAAGGCGTAAATTGTAAGCGTTAATATTTTGTTAAAATTCGCGTTA
AATTTTTGTTAAATCAGCTCATTTTTTAACCAATAGGCCGAAATCGGCAAAATCCCTTATAAATCAAAAG
AATAGACCGAGATAGGGT
[37 nt withheld, positions 2193-2229]
AAAGAACGTGGACTCCAACGTCAAAGG
[49 nt withheld, positions 2257-2305]
T
[91 nt withheld, positions 2307-2397]
G
[124 nt withheld, positions 2399-2522]
CAGGTGGCACTTTTCGGGGAAATGTGCGCGGAACCCCTATTTGTTTATTTTTCTAAATACATTCAAATAT
GTATCCGCTCATGAGACAATAACCCTGATAAATGCTTCAATAATATTGAAAAAGGAAGAGTCCTGAGGCG
GAAAGAACCAGCTGTGGAATGTGTGTCAGTTAGGGTGTGGAAAGTCCCCAGGCTCCCCAGCAGGCAGAAG
TATGCAAAGCATGCATCTCAATTAGTCAGCAACCAGGTGTGGAAAGTCCCCAGGCTCCCCAGCAGGCAGA
AGTATGCAAAGCATGCATCTCAATTAGTCAGCAACCATAGTCCCGCCCCTAACTCCGCCCATCCCGCCCC
TAACTCCGCCCAGTTCCGCCCATTCTCCGCCCCATGGCTGACTAATTTTTTTTATTTATGCAGAGGCCGA
GGCCGCCTCGGCCTCTGAGCTATTCCAGAAGTAGTGAGGAGGCTTTTTTGGAGGCCTAGGCTTTTGCAAA
GATCGATCAAGAGACAGGATGAGGATCGTTTCGCATGATTGAACAAGATGGATTGCACGCAGGTTCTCCG
GCCGCTTGGGTGGAGAGGCTATTCGGCTATGACTGGGCACAACAGACAATCGGCTGCTCTGATGCCGCCG
TGTTCCGGCTGTCAGCGCAGGGGCGCCCGGTTCTTTTTGTCAAGACCGACCTGTCCGGTGCCCTGAATGA
ACTGCAAGACGAGGCAGCGCGGCTATCGTGGCTGGCCACGACGGGCGTTCCTTGCGCAGCTGTGCTCGAC
GTTGTCACTGAAGCGGGAAGGGACTGGCTGCTATTGGGCGAAGTGCCGGGGCAGGATCTCCTGTCATCTC
ACCTTGCTCCTGCCGAGAAAGTATCCATCATGGCTGATGCAATGCGGCGGCTGCATACGCTTGATCCGGC
TACCTGCCCATTCGACCACCAAGCGAAACATCGCATCGAGCGAGCACGTACTCGGATGGAAGCCGGTCTT
GTCGATCAGGATGATCTGGACGAAGAGCATCAGGGGCTCGCGCCAGCCGAACTGTTCGCCAGGCTCAAGG
CGAGCATGCCCGACGGCGAGGATCTCGTCGTGACCCATGGCGATGCCTGCTTGCCGAATATCATGGTGGA
AAATGGCCGCTTTTCTGGATTCATCGACTGTGGCCGGCTGGGTGTGGCGGACCGCTATCAGGACATAGCG
TTGGCTACCCGTGATATTGCTGAAGAGCTTGGCGGCGAATGGGCTGACCGCTTCCTCGTGCTTTACGGTA
TCGCCGCTCCCGATTCGCAGCGCATCGCCTTCTATCGCCTTCTTGACGAGTTCTTCTGAGCGGGACTCTG
GGGTTCGAAATGACCGACCAAGCGACGCCCAACCTGCCATCACGAGATTTCGATTCCACCGCCGCCTTCT
ATGAAAGGTTGGGCTTCGGAATCGTTTTCCGGGACGCCGGCTGGATGATCCTCCAGCGCGGGGATCTCAT
GCTGGAGTTCTTCGCCCACCCTAGGGGGAGGCTAACTGAAACACGGAAGGAGACAATACCGGAAGGAACC
CGCGCTATGACGGCAATAAAAAGACAGAATAAAACGCACGGTGTTGGGTCGTTTGTTCATAAACGCGGGG
TTCGGTCCCAGGGCTGGCACTCTGTCGATACCCCACCGAGACCCCATTGGGGCCAATACGCCCGCGTTTC
TTCCTTTTCCCCACCCCACCCCCCAAGTTCGGGTGAAGGCCCAGGGCTCGCAGCCAACGTCGGGGCGGCA
GGCCCTGCCATAGCCTCAGGTTACTCATATATACTTTAGATTGATTTAAAACTTCATTTTTAATTTAAAA
GGATCTAGGTGAAGATCCTTTTTGATAATCTCATGACCAAAATCCCTTAACGTGAGTTTTCGTTCCACTG
AGCGTCAGACCCCGTAGAAAAGATCAAAGGATCTTCTTGAGATCCTTTTTTTCTGCGCGTAATCTGCTGC
TTGCAAACAAAAAAACCACCGCTACCAGCGGTGGTTTGTTTGCCGGATCAAGAGCTACCAACTCTTTTTC
CGAAGGTAACTGGCTTCAGCAGAGCGCAGATACCAAATACTGTTCTTCTAGTGTAGCCGTAGTTAGGCCA
CCACTTCAAGAACTCTGTAGCACCGCCTACATACCTCGCTCTGCTAATCCTGTTACCAGTGGCTGCTGCC
AGTGGCGATAAGTCGTGTCTTACCGGGTTGGACTCAAGACGATAGTTACCGGATAAGGCGCAGCGGTCGG
GCTGAACGGGGGGTTCGTGCACACAGCCCAGCTTGGAGCGAACGACCTACACCGAACTGAGATACCTACA
GCGTGAGCTATGAGAAAGCGCCACGCTTCCCGAAGGGAGAAAGGCGGACAGGTATCCGGTAAGCGGCAGG
GTCGGAACAGGAGAGCGCACGAGGGAGCTTCCAGGGGGAAACGCCTGGTATCTTTATAGTCCTGTCGGGT
TTCGCCACCTCTGACTTGAGCGTCGATTTTTGTGATGCTCGTCAGGGGGGCGGAGCCTATGGAAAAACGC
CAGCAACGCGGCCTTTTTACGGTTCCTGGCCTTTTGCTGGCCTTTTGCTCACATGTTCTTTCCTGCGTTA
TCCCCTGATTCTGTGGATAACCGTATTACCGCCATGCATTAGTTATTAATAGTAATCAATTACGGGGTCA
TTAGTTCATAGCCCATATATGGAGTTCCG
Features (pLannotate 1.2.2; 16 found; start..end, strand, type, name):
      1..304     +  enhancer       CMV enhancer: human cytomegalovirus immediate early enhancer
    305..508     +  promoter       CMV promoter: human cytomegalovirus (CMV) immediate early promoter
    531..611     +  misc_feature   MCS: multiple cloning site
    618..1037    +  CDS            SNCA (sequence partly withheld): SYUA_HUMAN - Also known as NACP, PARK1. Experimental evidence at protein level: Swiss-Prot protein existence level 1. Neuronal protein that plays several roles in synaptic activity such as regulation of synaptic vesicle trafficking and subsequent neurotransmitter release. Participates as a monomer in synaptic vesicle exocytosis by enhancing vesicle priming, fusion and dilation of exocytotic fusion pores (PubMed:28288128, PubMed:30404828). Mechanistically, acts by increasing local Ca(2+) release from microdomains which is essential for the enhancement of ATP-induced exocytosis (PubMed:30404828)
   1461..1477    +  CDS            small t antigen (fragment): SV40 (simian virus 40) small t antigen
   1833..1916    +  CDS            large T antigen (fragment): large T antigen from SV40 (simian virus 40)
   1939..2060    +  polyA_signal   SV40 poly(A) signal: SV40 polyadenylation signal
   2094..2522    -  rep_origin     f1 ori (sequence partly withheld): f1 bacteriophage origin of replication; arrow indicates direction of (+) strand synthesis
   2549..2653    +  promoter       AmpR promoter: bla
   2655..3012    +  promoter       SV40 promoter: SV40 enhancer and early promoter
   3047..3841    +  CDS            NeoR/KanR: aminoglycoside phosphotransferase from Tn5; aph(3')-II (or nptII); confers resistance to neomycin, kanamycin, and G418 (Geneticin®)
   3862..4014    +  CDS            ble (fragment): BLE_KLEPN - Experimental evidence at protein level: Swiss-Prot protein existence level 1. Binding protein with a strong affinity to the bleomycin family of antibiotics. Binds to CL990; an antimitotic-antibiotic compound. From Klebsiella pneumoniae.
   4073..4120    +  polyA_signal   HSV TK poly(A) signal: herpes simplex virus thymidine kinase polyadenylation signal (Cole and Stacy, 1985)
   4211..4227    -  polyA_signal   bGH poly(A) signal (fragment): bovine growth hormone polyadenylation signal
   4449..5037    +  rep_origin     ori: high-copy-number ColE1/pMB1/pBR322/pUC origin of replication
   5152..5211    +  enhancer       CMV enhancer (fragment): human cytomegalovirus immediate early enhancer
