[The description below was written by a language model from this plasmid's Addgene catalogue record and pLannotate feature annotations shown in this document.]
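Description:
α-synuclein-3H is a 5.2 kb mammalian expression plasmid built on a pCMV backbone that drives production of human alpha-synuclein (SNCA) fused at its C terminus to 3H, a thermostable three-helix-bundle protein. The SNCA coding sequence sits just downstream of a multiple cloning site and is transcribed from the human cytomegalovirus immediate early enhancer and promoter. The feature table annotates only the SNCA portion of the open reading frame. The 3H tag is not called as a separate feature but presumably occupies part of the unannotated stretch that follows. Transcripts are processed using SV40-derived sequence, which includes short small t and large T antigen fragments (typical of the SV40 intron and late region carried in such vectors) and the SV40 polyadenylation signal.

The plasmid is propagated in E. coli through a high-copy ColE1/pUC-type origin and selected with kanamycin. Resistance comes from the Tn5 NeoR/KanR aminoglycoside phosphotransferase gene, which is placed behind tandem bacterial (AmpR/bla) and SV40 early promoters and terminated by the HSV TK poly(A) signal. This arrangement lets the same marker give kanamycin resistance in bacteria and, in principle, G418 resistance in mammalian cells. An f1 origin is also present, along with small ble and bGH poly(A) fragments that appear to be backbone remnants.

The insert was assembled by Gibson cloning. The construct comes from a study of unconventional alpha-synuclein secretion mediated by palmitoylated DNAJC5 oligomers. The record does not spell out the role of the 3H tag, but fusing a stably folded domain to a secretory cargo is a common way to ask whether the cargo must unfold to be exported.
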