Addgene plasmid #205715: α-synuclein-3H
Purpose: Mammalian expression of alpha-synuclein-3H
Depositing lab: Randy Schekman. Depositing organization: University of California, Berkeley. Publication: Unconventional secretion of alpha-synuclein mediated by palmitoylated DNAJC5 oligomers. Wu S, Hernandez Villegas NC, Sirkis DW, Thomas-Wright I, Wade-Martins R, Schekman R. Elife. 2023 Jan 10;12:e85837. doi: 10.7554/eLife.85837. PubMed 36626307.
Backbone
  Vector backbone: pCMV
  Vector type: Mammalian Expression
Growth in bacteria
  Bacterial resistance: Kanamycin, 50 μg/mL
  Growth temperature: 37°C
  Growth strain: DH5alpha
  Copy number: Unknown
Gene/Insert
  Gene/Insert name: alpha-synuclein
  Species: H. sapiens (human)
  Entrez Gene: SNCA (a.k.a. NACP, PARK1, PARK4, PD1)
  Tag / fusion protein: thermostable three helix-bundle protein 3H (C terminal on insert)
  Cloning method: Gibson Cloning
Terms and licenses: Academic/Nonprofit Terms; Industry Terms: Not Available to Industry
How to cite: α-synuclein-3H was a gift from Randy Schekman (Addgene plasmid # 205715 ; http://n2t.net/addgene:205715 ; RRID:Addgene_205715)
